>Addgene plasmid #196402 | pET28b_TypeIC_acrIF2_invivo | addgene full sequence | sequence record 390621 | Addgene NGS Result
TAATACGACTCACTATAGGAGACCACAACGGTTTCCCTCTAGTGCCTCTAGAAATAATTTTGTTTAACTT
TAAGAAGGAGATATACCATGATGATCGCGCAACAGCATAAGGATACTGTAGCTGCGTGCGAGGCCGCCGA
AGCAATCGCCATCGCTAAAGACCAAGTCTGGGATGGTGAGGGTTATACTAAATACACATTCGACGACAAC
TCGGTGTTAATCCAATCCGGTACTACCCAGTACGCAATGGATGCTGATGACGCGGACTCTATCAAGGGCT
ACGCAGATTGGCTCGACGATGAGGCGCGGTCGGCGGAGGCAAGTGAAATTGAACGCCTGCTGGAGTCCGT
AGAGGAGGAGTGAGATCCGGCTGCTAACAAAGCCCGAAAGGAAGCTGAGTTGGCTGCTGCCACCGCTGAG
CAATAACTAGCATAACCCCTTGGGGCCTCTAAACGGGTCTTGAGGGGTTTTTTGCTGAAAGGAGGAACTA
TATCCGGATTGGCGAATGGG
[124 nt withheld, positions 511-634]
C
[91 nt withheld, positions 636-726]
A
[49 nt withheld, positions 728-776]
CCTTTGACGTTGGAGTCCACGTTCTTT
[37 nt withheld, positions 804-840]
ACCCTATCTCGGTCTATTCTTTTGATTTATAAGGGATTTTGCCGATTTCGGCCTATTGGTTAAAAAATGA
GCTGATTTAACAAAAATTTAACGCGAATTTTAACAAAATATTAACGCTTACAATTTAGGTGGCACTTTTC
GGGGAAATGTGCGCGGAACCCCTATTTGTTTATTTTTCTAAATACATTCAAATATGTATCCGCTCATGAA
TTAATTCTTAGAAAAACTCATCGAGCATCAAATGAAACTGCAATTTATTCATATCAGGATTATCAATACC
ATATTTTTGAAAAAGCCGTTTCTGTAATGAAGGAGAAAACTCACCGAGGCAGTTCCATAGGATGGCAAGA
TCCTGGTATCGGTCTGCGATTCCGACTCGTCCAACATCAATACAACCTATTAATTTCCCCTCGTCAAAAA
TAAGGTTATCAAGTGAGAAATCACCATGAGTGACGACTGAATCCGGTGAGAATGGCAAAAGTTTATGCAT
TTCTTTCCAGACTTGTTCAACAGGCCAGCCATTACGCTCGTCATCAAAATCACTCGCATCAACCAAACCG
TTATTCATTCGTGATTGCGCCTGAGCGAGACGAAATACGCGATCGCTGTTAAAAGGACAATTACAAACAG
GAATCGAATGCAACCGGCGCAGGAACACTGCCAGCGCATCAACAATATTTTCACCTGAATCAGGATATTC
TTCTAATACCTGGAATGCTGTTTTCCCGGGGATCGCAGTGGTGAGTAACCATGCATCATCAGGAGTACGG
ATAAAATGCTTGATGGTCGGAAGAGGCATAAATTCCGTCAGCCAGTTTAGTCTGACCATCTCATCTGTAA
CATCATTGGCAACGCTACCTTTGCCATGTTTCAGAAACAACTCTGGCGCATCGGGCTTCCCATACAATCG
ATAGATTGTCGCACCTGATTGCCCGACATTATCGCGAGCCCATTTATACCCATATAAATCAGCATCCATG
TTGGAATTTAATCGCGGCCTAGAGCAAGACGTTTCCCGTTGAATATGGCTCATAACACCCCTTGTATTAC
TGTTTATGTAAGCAGACAGTTTTATTGTTCATGACCAAAATCCCTTAACGTGAGTTTTCGTTCCACTGAG
CGTCAGACCCCGTAGAAAAGATCAAAGGATCTTCTTGAGATCCTTTTTTTCTGCGCGTAATCTGCTGCTT
GCAAACAAAAAAACCACCGCTACCAGCGGTGGTTTGTTTGCCGGATCAAGAGCTACCAACTCTTTTTCCG
AAGGTAACTGGCTTCAGCAGAGCGCAGATACCAAATACTGTCCTTCTAGTGTAGCCGTAGTTAGGCCACC
ACTTCAAGAACTCTGTAGCACCGCCTACATACCTCGCTCTGCTAATCCTGTTACCAGTGGCTGCTGCCAG
TGGCGATAAGTCGTGTCTTACCGGGTTGGACTCAAGACGATAGTTACCGGATAAGGCGCAGCGGTCGGGC
TGAACGGGGGGTTCGTGCACACAGCCCAGCTTGGAGCGAACGACCTACACCGAACTGAGATACCTACAGC
GTGAGCTATGAGAAAGCGCCACGCTTCCCGAAGGGAGAAAGGCGGACAGGTATCCGGTAAGCGGCAGGGT
CGGAACAGGAGAGCGCACGAGGGAGCTTCCAGGGGGAAACGCCTGGTATCTTTATAGTCCTGTCGGGTTT
CGCCACCTCTGACTTGAGCGTCGATTTTTGTGATGCTCGTCAGGGGGGCGGAGCCTATGGAAAAACGCCA
GCAACGCGGCCTTTTTACGGTTCCTGGCCTTTTGCTGGCCTTTTGCTCACATGTTCTTTCCTGCGTTATC
CCCTGATTCTGTGGATAACCGTATTACCGCCTTTGAGTGAGCTGATACCGCTCGCCGCAGCCGAACGACC
GAGCGCAGCGAGTCAGTGAGCGAGGAAGCGGAAGAGCGCCTGATGCGGTATTTTCTCCTTACGCATCTGT
GCGGTATTTCACACCGCAATGGTGCACTCTCAGTACAATCTGCTCTGATGCCGCATAGTTAAGCCAGTAT
ACACTCCGCTATCGCTACGTGACTGGGTCATGGCTGCGCCCCGACACCCGCCAACACCCGCTGACGCGCC
CTGACGGGCTTGTCTGCTCCCGGCATCCGCTTACAGACAAGCTGTGACCGTCTCCGGGAGCTGCATGTGT
CAGAGGTTTTCACCGTCATCACCGAAACGCGCGAGGCAGCTGCGGTAAAGCTCATCAGCGTGGTCGTGAA
GCGATTCACAGATGTCTGCCTGTTCATCCGCGTCCAGCTCGTTGAGTTTCTCCAGAAGCGTTAATGTCTG
GCTTCTGATAAAGCGGGCCATGTTAAGGGCGGTTTTTTCCTGTTTGGTCACTGATGCCTCCGTGTAAGGG
GGATTTCTGTTCATGGGGGTAATGATACCGATGAAACGAGAGAGGATGCTCACGATACGGGTTACTGATG
ATGAACATGCCCGGTTACTGGAACGTTGTGAGGGTAAACAACTGGCGGTATGGATGCGGCGGGACCAGAG
AAAAATCACTCAGGGTCAATGCCAGCGCTTCGTTAATACAGATGTAGGTGTTCCACAGGGTAGCCAGCAG
CATCCTGCGATGCAGATCCGGAACATAATGGTGCAGGGCGCTGACTTCCGCGTTTCCAGACTTTACGAAA
CACGGAAACCGAAGACCATTCATGTTGTTGCTCAGGTCGCAGACGTTTTGCAGCAGCAGTCGCTTCACGT
TCGCTCGCGTATCGGTGATTCATTCTGCTAACCAGTAAGGCAACCCCGCCAGCCTAGCCGGGTCCTCAAC
GACAGGAGCACGATCATGCGCACCCGTGGGGCCGCCATGCCGGCGATAATGGCCTGCTTCTCGCCGAAAC
GTTTGGTGGCGGGACCAGTGACGAAGGCTTGAGCGAGGGCGTGCAAGATTCCGAATACCGCAAGCGACAG
GCCGATCATCGTCGCGCTCCAGCGAAAGCGGTCCTCGCCGAAAATGACCCAGAGCGCTGCCGGCACCTGT
CCTACGAGTTGCATGATAAAGAAGACAGTCATAAGTGCGGCGACGATAGTCATGCCCCGCGCCCACCGGA
AGGAGCTGACTGGGTTGAAGGCTCTCAAGGGCATCGGTCGAGATCCCGGTGCCTAATGAGTGAGCTAACT
TACATTAATTGCGTTGCGCTCACTGCCCGCTTTCCAGTCGGGAAACCTGTCGTGCCAGCTGCATTAATGA
ATCGGCCAACGCGCGGGGAGAGGCGGTTTGCGTATTGGGCGCCAGGGTGGTTTTTCTTTTCACCAGTGAG
ACGGGCAACAGCTGATTGCCCTTCACCGCCTGGCCCTGAGAGAGTTGCAGCAAGCGGTCCACGCTGGTTT
GCCCCAGCAGGCGAAAATCCTGTTTGATGGTGGTTAACGGCGGGATATAACATGAGCTGTCTTCGGTATC
GTCGTATCCCACTACCGAGATATCCGCACCAACGCGCAGCCCGGACTCGGTAATGGCGCGCATTGCGCCC
AGCGCCATCTGATCGTTGGCAACCAGCATCGCAGTGGGAACGATGCCCTCATTCAGCATTTGCATGGTTT
GTTGAAAACCGGACATGGCACTCCAGTCGCCTTCCCGTTCCGCTATCGGCTGAATTTGATTGCGAGTGAG
ATATTTATGCCAGCCAGCCAGACGCAGACGCGCCGAGACAGAACTTAATGGGCCCGCTAACAGCGCGATT
TGCTGGTGACCCAATGCGACCAGATGCTCCACGCCCAGTCGCGTACCGTCTTCATGGGAGAAAATAATAC
TGTTGATGGGTGTCTGGTCAGAGACATCAAGAAATAACGCCGGAACATTAGTGCAGGCAGCTTCCACAGC
AATGGCATCCTGGTCATCCAGCGGATAGTTAATGATCAGCCCACTGACGCGTTGCGCGAGAAGATTGTGC
ACCGCCGCTTTACAGGCTTCGACGCCGCTTCGTTCTACCATCGACACCACCACGCTGGCACCCAGTTGAT
CGGCGCGAGATTTAATCGCCGCGACAATTTGCGACGGCGCGTGCAGGGCCAGACTGGAGGTGGCAACGCC
AATCAGCAACGACTGTTTGCCCGCCAGTTGTTGTGCCACGCGGTTGGGAATGTAATTCAGCTCCGCCATC
GCCGCTTCCACTTTTTCCCGCGTTTTCGCAGAAACGTGGCTGGCCTGGTTCACCACGCGGGAAACGGTCT
GATAAGAGACACCGGCATACTCTGCGACATCGTATAACGTTACTGGTTTCACATTCACCACCCTGAATTG
ACTCTCTTCCGGGCGCTATCATGCCATACCGCGAAAGGTTTTGCGCCATTCGATGGTGTCCGGGATCTCG
ACGCTCTCCCTTATGCGACTCCTGCATTAGGAAGCAGCCCAGTAGTAGGTTGAGGCCATTGAGCACCGCC
GCCGCAAGGAATGGTGCATGCAAGGAGATGGCGCCCAACAGTCCCCCGGCCACGGGGCCTGCCACCATAC
CCACGCCGAAACAAGCGCTCATGAGCCCGAAGTGGCGAGCCCGATCTTCCCCATCGGTGATGTCGGCGAT
ATAGGCGCCAGCAACCGCACCTGTGGCGCCGGTGATGCCGGCCACGATGCGTCCGGCGTAGAGGATCGAG
ATCTCGATCCCGCGAAAT
Features (pLannotate 1.2.2; 17 found; start..end, strand, type, name):
      1..19      +  promoter       T7 promoter: promoter for bacteriophage T7 RNA polymerase
     59..81      +  RBS            RBS: efficient ribosome binding site from bacteriophage T7 gene 10 (Olins and Rangwala, 1989)
     91..360     +  CDS            orf30: ACR30_BPD31 - Experimental evidence at protein level: Swiss-Prot protein existence level 1. Allows the phage to evade the CRISPR/Cas system type I-F. From Pseudomonas phage D3112 (Bacteriophage D3112).
    370..419     +  CDS            SET1 (fragment): solubility-enhancement tag derived from T7 phage gene 10B
    427..474     +  terminator     T7 terminator: transcription terminator for bacteriophage T7 RNA polymerase
    511..939     +  rep_origin     f1 ori (sequence partly withheld): f1 bacteriophage origin of replication; arrow indicates direction of (+) strand synthesis
    992..1049    +  promoter       AmpR promoter (fragment): bla
   1058..1873    -  CDS            KanR: aminoglycoside phosphotransferase; aph(3')-Ia; confers resistance to kanamycin in bacteria or G418 (Geneticin®) in eukaryotes
   1995..2583    +  rep_origin     ori: high-copy-number ColE1/pMB1/pBR322/pUC origin of replication
   2769..2908    -  misc_feature   bom: basis of mobility region from pBR322
   3010..3201    -  CDS            rop: Rop protein, which maintains plasmids at low copy number; rop
   3218..3598    +  CDS            YPB1_ECOLX: Protein predicted: Swiss-Prot protein existence level 4. From Escherichia coli.
   3670..3961    -  CDS            TcR (fragment): tetracycline efflux protein; tet; confers resistance to tetracycline
   3976..3997    -  protein_bind   CAP binding site: CAP binding activates transcription in the presence of cAMP. E. coli catabolite activator protein
   4010..5092    -  CDS            lacI: lac repressor; lacI; The lac repressor binds to the lac operator to inhibit transcription in E. coli. This inhibition can be relieved by adding lactose or isopropyl-β-D-thiogalactopyranoside (IPTG).
   5093..5170    -  promoter       lacI promoter: lacI
   5178..5457    -  CDS            TcR (fragment): tetracycline efflux protein; tet; confers resistance to tetracycline
