[The description below was written by a language model from this plasmid's Addgene catalogue record and pLannotate feature annotations shown in this document.]
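Description:
pET28b_TypeIC_acrIF2_invivo is a bacterial expression plasmid built on the pET28b backbone that produces the anti-CRISPR protein AcrIF2 for in vivo assays of a type I-C CRISPR Cascade complex. It is propagated in E. coli under kanamycin selection (aminoglycoside phosphotransferase, KanR) and replicates from a ColE1/pMB1-family origin. The catalogue lists it as high copy, although the annotated backbone retains the rop gene and the bom mobility region typical of pBR322-derived pET vectors, which normally moderate copy number. An f1 origin is also present, along with short tetracycline-resistance gene remnants that are non-functional backbone leftovers. The catalogue gives a size of 5,457 bp, while the sequenced record is 5,478 nt, a minor discrepancy.

The payload is a roughly 270 bp open reading frame, orf30 of Pseudomonas phage D3112 (the catalogue lists the species as P. aeruginosa, the phage's host). It encodes AcrIF2, which was originally characterised as allowing the phage to evade type I-F CRISPR-Cas immunity. It was inserted by Gibson cloning, with the gene taken from an earlier deposited plasmid. Transcription is driven by the T7 promoter, translation by the T7 gene 10 ribosome binding site, and the unit ends at the T7 terminator. The coding sequence starts shortly after the RBS and no affinity tag is annotated, so the protein appears to be untagged. The short "SET1" fragment downstream is probably an annotation hit to vector sequence rather than a fused tag. The plasmid carries lacI with its promoter, but no lac operator is annotated next to the T7 promoter. Expression requires a host supplying T7 RNA polymerase. According to the record, the construct is used to test whether AcrIF2 inhibits type I-C Cascade activity in cells.
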