Addgene plasmid #196402: pET28b_TypeIC_acrIF2_invivo
Purpose: expresses acrIF2 protein targeting CRISPR Cascade Type IC for in vivo assay
Depositing lab: David Taylor. Depositing organization: University of Texas at Austin. Publication: Structural snapshots of R-loop formation by a type I-C CRISPR Cascade. O'Brien RE, Bravo JPK, Ramos D, Hibshman GN, Wright JT, Taylor DW. Mol Cell. 2023 Mar 2;83(5):746-758.e5. doi: 10.1016/j.molcel.2023.01.024. Epub 2023 Feb 16. PubMed 36805026.
Backbone
  Vector backbone: pET28b
  Total vector size (bp): 5457
  Vector type: Bacterial Expression
Growth in bacteria
  Bacterial resistance: Kanamycin, 50 μg/mL
  Growth temperature: 37°C
  Growth strain: DH5alpha
  Copy number: High Copy
Gene/Insert
  Gene/Insert name: anti-CRISPR IF2 protein (alt name: AcrIF2)
  Species: P. aeruginosa
  Insert size (bp): 273
  GenBank ID: UniProt: Q6TM72 WP_015972868.1
  Entrez Gene: orf30 (a.k.a. D3112p30)
  Promoter: T7
  Cloning method: Gibson Cloning
  Sequencing primers: 5′ taatacgactcactatagg
Resource information
  A portion of this plasmid was derived from a plasmid made by: gene cloned from addgene plasmid #89234
Terms and licenses: Academic/Nonprofit Terms; Industry Terms: Not Available to Industry
How to cite: pET28b_TypeIC_acrIF2_invivo was a gift from David Taylor (Addgene plasmid # 196402 ; http://n2t.net/addgene:196402 ; RRID:Addgene_196402)
